Addgene plasmid #110739: pFL
Purpose: (Empty Backbone) Plasmid for the insect cell expression system, acceptor for plasmid fusions, two promoters, Multiplication Module M, Tn7 transposition and LoxP site
Depositing lab: Tim Richmond. Depositing organization: ETH Zurich (Swiss Federal Institute of Technology). Publication: Protein complex expression by using multigene baculoviral vectors. Fitzgerald DJ, Berger P, Schaffitzel C, Yamada K, Richmond TJ, Berger I. Nat Methods. 2006 Dec;3(12):1021-32. doi: 10.1038/nmeth983. PubMed 17117155.
Backbone
  Vector backbone: pFL
  Backbone size (bp): 5450
  Vector type: Insect Expression
  Promoter: Polyhedrin and p10 promoters
  Selectable markers: Gentamicin
Growth in bacteria
  Bacterial resistance: Ampicillin and Gentamicin, 100 & 10 μg/mL
  Growth temperature: 37°C
  Growth strain: DH5alpha
  Copy number: High Copy
Gene/Insert
  Cloning method: Restriction Enzyme
Terms and licenses: Academic/Nonprofit Terms; Industry Terms: Not Available to Industry
How to cite: pFL was a gift from Tim Richmond (Addgene plasmid # 110739 ; http://n2t.net/addgene:110739 ; RRID:Addgene_110739)
