[The description below was written by a language model from this plasmid's Addgene catalogue record, the feature table of its GenBank file and pLannotate feature annotations shown in this document.]
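Description:
pFL is a 5,450 bp empty-backbone transfer vector for baculovirus-mediated protein expression in insect cells, designed as the "acceptor" plasmid in a multigene system for producing protein complexes. In E. coli it replicates from a high-copy ColE1/pUC-type origin and also carries an f1 phage origin. Bacterial selection uses ampicillin (bla under its own promoter) and gentamicin (aacC1 driven by the class 1 integron Pc promoter). No gene of interest is present, and inserts are added by restriction cloning.

The functional core lies between the right and left ends of a mini-Tn7 element. These ends allow the intervening segment to be transposed into a Tn7 attachment site, the usual route for moving a cassette into a baculoviral genome propagated in bacteria. This transposable segment contains the gentamicin marker, a loxP site and two divergently oriented baculovirus promoters. The p10 promoter reads toward an HSV thymidine kinase polyadenylation signal, and the polyhedrin promoter reads toward an SV40 polyadenylation signal, giving two independent expression cassettes. According to the record, a "Multiplication Module M" is also present, although it is not annotated in either feature table. By its name and the stated purpose, it serves to assemble additional expression cassettes.

The single loxP site lets Cre recombinase fuse pFL with compatible loxP-bearing donor plasmids, increasing the number of genes carried on one construct before transposition. The two feature tables agree apart from a constant seven-base offset. The automated annotation also reports several short fragments (lacZα, bom, R6K γ ori, large T antigen, SET1) that are probably backbone remnants or incidental matches rather than functional parts.
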