LOCUS       Exported 5450 bp ds-DNA circular SYN 12-MAY-2021
DEFINITION  Plasmid for the insect cell expression system, acceptor for plasmid
            fusions, two promoters, Multiplication Module M, Tn7 transposition
            and LoxP site.
ACCESSION   .
VERSION     .
KEYWORDS    pFL
SOURCE      synthetic DNA construct
  ORGANISM  synthetic DNA construct
REFERENCE   1 (bases 1 to 5450)
  AUTHORS   Fitzgerald DJ, Berger P, Schaffitzel C, Yamada K, Richmond TJ,
            Berger I
  TITLE     Protein complex expression by using multigene baculoviral vectors.
  JOURNAL   Nat Methods. 2006 Dec;3(12):1021-32. doi: 10.1038/nmeth983.
  PUBMED    17117155
REFERENCE   2 (bases 1 to 5450)
  AUTHORS   .
  TITLE     Direct Submission
  JOURNAL   Exported May 12, 2021 from SnapGene Server 1.1.58
            http://www.snapgene.com
FEATURES             Location/Qualifiers
     source          1..5450
                     /organism="synthetic DNA construct"
                     /mol_type="other DNA"
     rep_origin      95..549
                     /direction=RIGHT
                     /label=f1 ori
                     /note="f1 bacteriophage origin of replication; arrow
                     indicates direction of (+) strand synthesis"
     primer_bind     complement(182..201)
                     /label=F1ori-R
                     /note="F1 origin, reverse primer"
     primer_bind     391..412
                     /label=F1ori-F
                     /note="F1 origin, forward primer"
     promoter        575..679
                     /gene="bla"
                     /label=AmpR promoter
     CDS             680..1540
                     /codon_start=1
                     /gene="bla"
                     /product="beta-lactamase"
                     /label=AmpR
                     /note="confers resistance to ampicillin, carbenicillin, and
                     related antibiotics"
                     /translation="MSIQHFRVALIPFFAAFCLPVFAHPETLVKVKDAEDQLGARVGYI
                     ELDLNSGKILESFRPEERFPMMSTFKVLLCGAVLSRIDAGQEQLGRRIHYSQNDLVEYS
                     PVTEKHLTDGMTVRELCSAAITMSDNTAANLLLTTIGGPKELTAFLHNMGDHVTRLDRW
                     EPELNEAIPNDERDTTMPVAMATTLRKLLTGELLTLASRQQLIDWMEADKVAGPLLRSA
                     LPAGWFIADKSGAGERGSRGIIAALGPDGKPSRIVVIYTTGSQATMDERNRQIAEIGAS
                     LIKHW"
     primer_bind     complement(898..917)
                     /label=Amp-R
                     /note="Ampicillin resistance gene, reverse primer"
     rep_origin      1711..2299
                     /direction=RIGHT
                     /label=ori
                     /note="high-copy-number ColE1/pMB1/pBR322/pUC origin of
                     replication"
     primer_bind     2200..2219
                     /label=pBR322ori-F
                     /note="pBR322 origin, forward primer"
     primer_bind     2453..2470
                     /label=L4440
                     /note="L4440 vector, forward primer"
     mobile_element  2604..2828
                     /mobile_element_type="transposon:Tn7"
                     /note="mini-Tn7 element (right end of the Tn7 transposon)"
     CDS             complement(2895..3428)
                     /codon_start=1
                     /gene="aacC1"
                     /product="gentamycin acetyltransferase"
                     /label=GmR
                     /note="confers resistance to gentamycin"
                     /translation="MLRSSNDVTQQGSRPKTKLGGSSMGIIRTCRLGPDQVKSMRAALD
                     LFGREFGDVATYSQHQPDSDYLGNLLRSKTFIALAAFDQEAVVGALAAYVLPKFEQPRS
                     EIYIYDLAVSGEHRRQGIATALINLLKHEANALGAYVIYVQADYGDDPAVALYTKLGIR
                     EEVMHFDIDPSTAT"
     promoter        complement(3617..3645)
                     /gene="intI1 (promoter lies within the coding sequence)"
                     /label=Pc promoter
                     /note="class 1 integron promoter"
     protein_bind    4041..4074
                     /label=loxP
                     /bound_moiety="Cre recombinase"
                     /note="Cre-mediated recombination occurs in the 8-bp core
                     sequence (GCATACAT)."
     polyA_signal    4264..4312
                     /label=HSV TK poly(A) signal
                     /note="herpes simplex virus thymidine kinase
                     polyadenylation signal (Cole and Stacy, 1985)"
     primer_bind     4337..4356
                     /label=TK-pA-R
                     /note="Thymidine kinase polyA, reverse primer"
     promoter        complement(4448..4557)
                     /label=p10 promoter
                     /note="baculovirus promoter for expression in insect cells"
     promoter        4602..4693
                     /gene="polh from Autographa californica"
                     /label=polyhedrin promoter
                     /note="promoter for the baculovirus polyhedrin gene"
     primer_bind     4618..4635
                     /label=Polyhedrin-F
                     /note="Polyhedrin promoter, forward primer"
     polyA_signal    4952..5086
                     /label=SV40 poly(A) signal
                     /note="SV40 polyadenylation signal"
     primer_bind     complement(4989..5008)
                     /label=SV40pA-R
                     /note="SV40 polyA, reverse primer"
     primer_bind     5043..5062
                     /label=EBV-rev
                     /note="SV40 polyA terminator, reverse primer"
     mobile_element  5196..5361
                     /mobile_element_type="transposon:Tn7"
                     /note="mini-Tn7 element (left end of the Tn7 transposon)"
ORIGIN
        1 tcacagaatg aaaatttttc tgtcatctct tcgttattaa tgtttgtaat tgactgaata
       61 tcaacgctta tttgcagcct gaatggcgaa tgggnnnnnn nnnnnnnnnn nnnnnnnnnn
      121 nnnnnnnnnn nnnnnnnnnn nnnnnnnnnn nnnnnnnnnn nnnnnnnnnn nnnnnnnnnn
      181 nnnnnnnnnn nnnnnnnnnn nnnnnnnnnn nnnnnnnncn nnnnnnnnnn nnnnnnnnnn
      241 nnnnnnnnnn nnnnnnnnnn nnnnnnnnnn nnnnnnnnnn nnnnnnnnnn nnnnnnnnnn
      301 nnnnnnnnnn annnnnnnnn nnnnnnnnnn nnnnnnnnnn nnnnnnnnnn nnnnnnnnnn
      361 cctttgacgt tggagtccac gttcttaata gtggactctt gttccaaact ggaacaacac
      421 tcaaccctat ctcggtctat tcttttgatt tataagggat tttgccgatt tcggcctatt
      481 ggttaaaaaa tgagctgatt taacaaaaat ttaacgcgaa ttttaacaaa atattaacgc
      541 ttacaattta ggtggcactt ttcggggaaa tgtgcgcgga acccctattt gtttattttt
      601 ctaaatacat tcaaatatgt atccgctcat gagacaataa ccctgataaa tgcttcaata
      661 atattgaaaa aggaagagta tgagtattca acatttccgt gtcgccctta ttcccttttt
      721 tgcggcattt tgccttcctg tttttgctca cccagaaacg ctggtgaaag taaaagatgc
      781 tgaagatcag ttgggtgcac gagtgggtta catcgaactg gatctcaaca gcggtaagat
      841 ccttgagagt tttcgccccg aagaacgttt tccaatgatg agcactttta aagttctgct
      901 atgtggcgcg gtattatccc gtattgacgc cgggcaagag caactcggtc gccgcataca
      961 ctattctcag aatgacttgg ttgagtactc accagtcaca gaaaagcatc ttacggatgg
     1021 catgacagta agagaattat gcagtgctgc cataaccatg agtgataaca ctgcggccaa
     1081 cttacttctg acaacgatcg gaggaccgaa ggagctaacc gcttttttgc acaacatggg
     1141 ggatcatgta actcgccttg atcgttggga accggagctg aatgaagcca taccaaacga
     1201 cgagcgtgac accacgatgc ctgtagcaat ggcaacaacg ttgcgcaaac tattaactgg
     1261 cgaactactt actctagctt cccggcaaca attaatagac tggatggagg cggataaagt
     1321 tgcaggacca cttctgcgct cggcccttcc ggctggctgg tttattgctg ataaatctgg
     1381 agccggtgag cgtgggtctc gcggtatcat tgcagcactg gggccagatg gtaagccctc
     1441 ccgtatcgta gttatctaca cgacggggag tcaggcaact atggatgaac gaaatagaca
     1501 gatcgctgag ataggtgcct cactgattaa gcattggtaa ctgtcagacc aagtttactc
     1561 atatatactt tagattgatt taaaacttca tttttaattt aaaaggatct aggtgaagat
     1621 cctttttgat aatctcatga ccaaaatccc ttaacgtgag ttttcgttcc actgagcgtc
     1681 agaccccgta gaaaagatca aaggatcttc ttgagatcct ttttttctgc gcgtaatctg
     1741 ctgcttgcaa acaaaaaaac caccgctacc agcggtggtt tgtttgccgg atcaagagct
     1801 accaactctt tttccgaagg taactggctt cagcagagcg cagataccaa atactattct
     1861 tctagtgtag ccgtagttag gccaccactt caagaactct gtagcaccgc ctacatacct
     1921 cgctctgcta atcctgttac cagtggctgc tgccagtggc gataagtcgt gtcttaccgg
     1981 gttggactca agacgatagt taccggataa ggcgcagcgg tcgggctgaa cggggggttc
     2041 gtgcacacag cccagcttgg agcgaacgac ctacaccgaa ctgagatacc tacagcgtga
     2101 gctatgagaa agcgccacgc ttcccgaagg gagaaaggcg gacaggtatc cggtaagcgg
     2161 cagggtcgga acaggagagc gcacgaggga gcttccaggg ggaaacgcct ggtatcttta
     2221 tagtcctgtc gggtttcgcc acctctgact tgagcgtcga tttttgtgat gctcgtcagg
     2281 ggggcggagc ctatggaaaa acgccagcaa cgcggccttt ttacggttcc tggccttttg
     2341 ctggcctttt gctcacatgt tctttcctgc gttatcccct gattctgtgg ataaccgtat
     2401 taccgccttt gagtgagctg ataccgctcg ccgcagccga acgaccgagc gcagcgagtc
     2461 agtgagcgag gaagcggaag agcgcctgat gcggtatttt ctccttacgc atctgtgcgg
     2521 tatttcacac cgcatagacc agccgcgtaa cctggcaaaa tcggttacgg ttgagtaata
     2581 aatggatgcc ctgcgtaagc gggtgtgggc ggacaataaa gtcttaaact gaacaaaata
     2641 gatctaaact atgacaataa agtcttaaac tagacagaat agttgtaaac tgaaatcagt
     2701 ccagttatgc tgtgaaaaag catactggac ttttgttatg gctaaagcaa actcttcatt
     2761 ttctgaagtg caaattgccc gtcgtattaa agaggggcgt ggccaagggc atggtaaaga
     2821 ctatattcgc ggcgttgtga caatttaccg aacaactccg cggccgggaa gccgatctcg
     2881 gcttgaacga attgttaggt ggcggtactt gggtcgatat caaagtgcat cacttcttcc
     2941 cgtatgccca actttgtata gagagccact gcgggatcgt caccgtaatc tgcttgcacg
     3001 tagatcacat aagcaccaag cgcgttggcc tcatgcttga ggagattgat gagcgcggtg
     3061 gcaatgccct gcctccggtg ctcgccggag actgcgagat catagatata gatctcacta
     3121 cgcggctgct caaacttggg cagaacgtaa gccgcgagag cgccaacaac cgcttcttgg
     3181 tcgaaggcag caagcgcgat gaatgtctta ctacggagca agttcccgag gtaatcggag
     3241 tccggctgat gttgggagta ggtggctacg tctccgaact cacgaccgaa aagatcaaga
     3301 gcagcccgca tggatttgac ttggtcaggg ccgagcctac atgtgcgaat gatgcccata
     3361 cttgagccac ctaactttgt tttagggcga ctgccctgct gcgtaacatc gttgctgctg
     3421 cgtaacatcg ttgctgctcc ataacatcaa acatcgaccc acggcgtaac gcgcttgctg
     3481 cttggatgcc cgaggcatag actgtacaaa aaaacagtca taacaagcca tgaaaaccgc
     3541 cactgcgccg ttaccaccgc tgcgttcggt caaggttctg gaccagttgc gtgagcgcat
     3601 acgctacttg cattacagtt tacgaaccga acaggcttat gtcaactggg tttgtgcctt
     3661 catccgtttc cacggtgtgc gtcacccggc aaccttgggc agcagcgaag tcgaggcatt
     3721 tctgtcctgg ctggcgaacg agcgcaaggt ttcggtctcc acgcatcgtc aggcattggc
     3781 ggccttgctg ttcttctacg gcaaggtgct gtgcacggat ctgcccttgc ttcaggagat
     3841 cggtagacct cggccgtcgc ggcgcttgcc ggtggtgctg accccggatg aagtggttcg
     3901 catcctcggt tttctggaag gcgagcatcg tttgttcgcc caggactcta gctatagttc
     3961 tagtggttgg ctacagcttt gtttgtacta tcaacaggtt gaactgctga tcaacagatc
     4021 ctctacgcgg ccgcggtacc ataacttcgt atagcataca ttatacgaag ttatctggtt
     4081 taaacgtacc cgtagtggct atggcagggc ttgccgcccc gacgttggct gcgagccctg
     4141 ggccttcacc cgaacttggg ggttggggtg gggaaaagga agaaacgcgg gcgtattggt
     4201 cccaatgggg tctcggtggg gtatcgacag agtgccagcc ctgggaccga accccgcgtt
     4261 tatgaacaaa cgacccaaca cccgtgcgtt ttattctgtc tttttattgc cgtcatagcg
     4321 cgggttcctt ccggtattgt ctccttccgt gtttcagtta gcctccccca tctcccggta
     4381 ccgcatgcta tgcatcagct gctagcacca tggctcgaga tcccgggtga tcaagtcttc
     4441 gtcgagtgat tgtaaataaa atgtaattta cagtatagta ttttaattaa tatacaaatg
     4501 atttgataat aattcttatt taactataat atattgtgtt gggttgaatt aaaggtccgt
     4561 atactagtat cgattcgcga cctactccgg aatattaata gatcatggag ataattaaaa
     4621 tgataaccat ctcgcaaata aataagtatt ttactgtttt cgtaacagtt ttgtaataaa
     4681 aaaacctata aatattccgg attattcata ccgtcccacc atcgggcgcg gatcccggtc
     4741 cgaagcgcgc ggaattcaaa ggcctacgtc gacgagctca ctagtcgcgg ccgctttcga
     4801 atctagagcc tgcagtctcg acaagcttgt cgagaagtac tagaggatca taatcagcca
     4861 taccacattt gtagaggttt tacttgcttt aaaaaacctc ccacacctcc ccctgaacct
     4921 gaaacataaa atgaatgcaa ttgttgttgt taacttgttt attgcagctt ataatggtta
     4981 caaataaagc aatagcatca caaatttcac aaataaagca tttttttcac tgcattctag
     5041 ttgtggtttg tccaaactca tcaatgtatc ttatcatgtc tggatctgat cactgcttga
     5101 gcctagaaga tccggctgct aacaaagccc gaaaggaagc tgagttggct gctgccaccg
     5161 ctgagcaata actatcataa cccctaggag atccgaacca gataagtgaa atctagttcc
     5221 aaactatttt gtcattttta attttcgtat tagcttacga cgctacaccc agttcccatc
     5281 tattttgtca ctcttcccta aataatcctt aaaaactcca tttccacccc tcccagttcc
     5341 caactatttt gtccgcccac agcggggcat ttttcttcct gttatgtttt taatcaaaca
     5401 tcctgccaac tccatgtgac aaaccgtcat cttcggctac tttttctctg
//
