Features (pLannotate 1.2.2; 19 found; start..end, strand, type, name):
     81..97      +  CDS            lacZα (fragment): LacZα fragment of β-galactosidase; lacZ fragment
    102..556     +  rep_origin     f1 ori (sequence partly withheld): f1 bacteriophage origin of replication; arrow indicates direction of (+) strand synthesis
    582..686     +  promoter       AmpR promoter: bla
    687..1547    +  CDS            AmpR: β-lactamase; bla; confers resistance to ampicillin, carbenicillin, and related antibiotics
   1718..2306    +  rep_origin     ori: high-copy-number ColE1/pMB1/pBR322/pUC origin of replication
   2492..2543    -  misc_feature   bom (fragment): basis of mobility region from pBR322
   2611..2835    -  mobile_element Tn7R: mini-Tn7 element (right end of the Tn7 transposon) Tn7
   2902..3435    -  CDS            GmR: gentamycin acetyltransferase; aacC1; confers resistance to gentamycin
   3624..3652    -  promoter       Pc promoter: intI1 (promoter lies within the coding sequence); class 1 integron promoter
   3630..3992    -  CDS            YPR2_ECOLX (fragment): Protein predicted: Swiss-Prot protein existence level 4. From Escherichia coli.
   3992..4019    -  rep_origin     R6K γ ori (fragment): γ replication origin from E. coli plasmid R6K; requires the R6K initiator protein pi for replication
   4048..4081    +  protein_bind   loxP: Cre-mediated recombination occurs in the 8-bp core sequence (GCATACAT). Cre recombinase
   4271..4319    -  polyA_signal   HSV TK poly(A) signal: herpes simplex virus thymidine kinase polyadenylation signal (Cole and Stacy, 1985)
   4455..4564    -  promoter       p10 promoter: baculovirus promoter for expression in insect cells
   4609..4700    +  promoter       polyhedrin promoter: polh from Autographa californica; promoter for the baculovirus polyhedrin gene
   4853..4936    +  CDS            large T antigen (fragment): large T antigen from SV40 (simian virus 40)
   4959..5093    +  polyA_signal   SV40 poly(A) signal: SV40 polyadenylation signal
   5122..5171    +  CDS            SET1 (fragment): solubility-enhancement tag derived from T7 phage gene 10B
   5203..5368    -  mobile_element Tn7L: mini-Tn7 element (left end of the Tn7 transposon) Tn7
>Addgene plasmid #110739 | pFL | depositor full sequence | sequence record 208929 | pFL sequence 5450 bps
TTCTCTGTCACAGAATGAAAATTTTTCTGTCATCTCTTCGTTATTAATGTTTGTAATTGACTGAATATCA
ACGCTTATTTGCAGCCTGAATGGCGAATGGG
[124 nt withheld, positions 102-225]
C
[91 nt withheld, positions 227-317]
A
[49 nt withheld, positions 319-367]
CCTTTGACGTTGGAGTCCACGTTCTTAATAGTGGACTCTTGTTCCAAACTGGAACAACACTCAACCCTAT
CTCGGTCTATTCTTTTGATTTATAAGGGATTTTGCCGATTTCGGCCTATTGGTTAAAAAATGAGCTGATT
TAACAAAAATTTAACGCGAATTTTAACAAAATATTAACGCTTACAATTTAGGTGGCACTTTTCGGGGAAA
TGTGCGCGGAACCCCTATTTGTTTATTTTTCTAAATACATTCAAATATGTATCCGCTCATGAGACAATAA
CCCTGATAAATGCTTCAATAATATTGAAAAAGGAAGAGTATGAGTATTCAACATTTCCGTGTCGCCCTTA
TTCCCTTTTTTGCGGCATTTTGCCTTCCTGTTTTTGCTCACCCAGAAACGCTGGTGAAAGTAAAAGATGC
TGAAGATCAGTTGGGTGCACGAGTGGGTTACATCGAACTGGATCTCAACAGCGGTAAGATCCTTGAGAGT
TTTCGCCCCGAAGAACGTTTTCCAATGATGAGCACTTTTAAAGTTCTGCTATGTGGCGCGGTATTATCCC
GTATTGACGCCGGGCAAGAGCAACTCGGTCGCCGCATACACTATTCTCAGAATGACTTGGTTGAGTACTC
ACCAGTCACAGAAAAGCATCTTACGGATGGCATGACAGTAAGAGAATTATGCAGTGCTGCCATAACCATG
AGTGATAACACTGCGGCCAACTTACTTCTGACAACGATCGGAGGACCGAAGGAGCTAACCGCTTTTTTGC
ACAACATGGGGGATCATGTAACTCGCCTTGATCGTTGGGAACCGGAGCTGAATGAAGCCATACCAAACGA
CGAGCGTGACACCACGATGCCTGTAGCAATGGCAACAACGTTGCGCAAACTATTAACTGGCGAACTACTT
ACTCTAGCTTCCCGGCAACAATTAATAGACTGGATGGAGGCGGATAAAGTTGCAGGACCACTTCTGCGCT
CGGCCCTTCCGGCTGGCTGGTTTATTGCTGATAAATCTGGAGCCGGTGAGCGTGGGTCTCGCGGTATCAT
TGCAGCACTGGGGCCAGATGGTAAGCCCTCCCGTATCGTAGTTATCTACACGACGGGGAGTCAGGCAACT
ATGGATGAACGAAATAGACAGATCGCTGAGATAGGTGCCTCACTGATTAAGCATTGGTAACTGTCAGACC
AAGTTTACTCATATATACTTTAGATTGATTTAAAACTTCATTTTTAATTTAAAAGGATCTAGGTGAAGAT
CCTTTTTGATAATCTCATGACCAAAATCCCTTAACGTGAGTTTTCGTTCCACTGAGCGTCAGACCCCGTA
GAAAAGATCAAAGGATCTTCTTGAGATCCTTTTTTTCTGCGCGTAATCTGCTGCTTGCAAACAAAAAAAC
CACCGCTACCAGCGGTGGTTTGTTTGCCGGATCAAGAGCTACCAACTCTTTTTCCGAAGGTAACTGGCTT
CAGCAGAGCGCAGATACCAAATACTGTTCTTCTAGTGTAGCCGTAGTTAGGCCACCACTTCAAGAACTCT
GTAGCACCGCCTACATACCTCGCTCTGCTAATCCTGTTACCAGTGGCTGCTGCCAGTGGCGATAAGTCGT
GTCTTACCGGGTTGGACTCAAGACGATAGTTACCGGATAAGGCGCAGCGGTCGGGCTGAACGGGGGGTTC
GTGCACACAGCCCAGCTTGGAGCGAACGACCTACACCGAACTGAGATACCTACAGCGTGAGCTATGAGAA
AGCGCCACGCTTCCCGAAGGGAGAAAGGCGGACAGGTATCCGGTAAGCGGCAGGGTCGGAACAGGAGAGC
GCACGAGGGAGCTTCCAGGGGGAAACGCCTGGTATCTTTATAGTCCTGTCGGGTTTCGCCACCTCTGACT
TGAGCGTCGATTTTTGTGATGCTCGTCAGGGGGGCGGAGCCTATGGAAAAACGCCAGCAACGCGGCCTTT
TTACGGTTCCTGGCCTTTTGCTGGCCTTTTGCTCACATGTTCTTTCCTGCGTTATCCCCTGATTCTGTGG
ATAACCGTATTACCGCCTTTGAGTGAGCTGATACCGCTCGCCGCAGCCGAACGACCGAGCGCAGCGAGTC
AGTGAGCGAGGAAGCGGAAGAGCGCCTGATGCGGTATTTTCTCCTTACGCATCTGTGCGGTATTTCACAC
CGCATAGACCAGCCGCGTAACCTGGCAAAATCGGTTACGGTTGAGTAATAAATGGATGCCCTGCGTAAGC
GGGTGTGGGCGGACAATAAAGTCTTAAACTGAACAAAATAGATCTAAACTATGACAATAAAGTCTTAAAC
TAGACAGAATAGTTGTAAACTGAAATCAGTCCAGTTATGCTGTGAAAAAGCATACTGGACTTTTGTTATG
GCTAAAGCAAACTCTTCATTTTCTGAAGTGCAAATTGCCCGTCGTATTAAAGAGGGGCGTGGCCAAGGGC
ATGGTAAAGACTATATTCGCGGCGTTGTGACAATTTACCGAACAACTCCGCGGCCGGGAAGCCGATCTCG
GCTTGAACGAATTGTTAGGTGGCGGTACTTGGGTCGATATCAAAGTGCATCACTTCTTCCCGTATGCCCA
ACTTTGTATAGAGAGCCACTGCGGGATCGTCACCGTAATCTGCTTGCACGTAGATCACATAAGCACCAAG
CGCGTTGGCCTCATGCTTGAGGAGATTGATGAGCGCGGTGGCAATGCCCTGCCTCCGGTGCTCGCCGGAG
ACTGCGAGATCATAGATATAGATCTCACTACGCGGCTGCTCAAACTTGGGCAGAACGTAAGCCGCGAGAG
CGCCAACAACCGCTTCTTGGTCGAAGGCAGCAAGCGCGATGAATGTCTTACTACGGAGCAAGTTCCCGAG
GTAATCGGAGTCCGGCTGATGTTGGGAGTAGGTGGCTACGTCTCCGAACTCACGACCGAAAAGATCAAGA
GCAGCCCGCATGGATTTGACTTGGTCAGGGCCGAGCCTACATGTGCGAATGATGCCCATACTTGAGCCAC
CTAACTTTGTTTTAGGGCGACTGCCCTGCTGCGTAACATCGTTGCTGCTGCGTAACATCGTTGCTGCTCC
ATAACATCAAACATCGACCCACGGCGTAACGCGCTTGCTGCTTGGATGCCCGAGGCATAGACTGTACAAA
AAAACAGTCATAACAAGCCATGAAAACCGCCACTGCGCCGTTACCACCGCTGCGTTCGGTCAAGGTTCTG
GACCAGTTGCGTGAGCGCATACGCTACTTGCATTACAGTTTACGAACCGAACAGGCTTATGTCAACTGGG
TTCGTGCCTTCATCCGTTTCCACGGTGTGCGTCACCCGGCAACCTTGGGCAGCAGCGAAGTCGAGGCATT
TCTGTCCTGGCTGGCGAACGAGCGCAAGGTTTCGGTCTCCACGCATCGTCAGGCATTGGCGGCCTTGCTG
TTCTTCTACGGCAAGGTGCTGTGCACGGATCTGCCCTTGCTTCAGGAGATCGGTAGACCTCGGCCGTCGC
GGCGCTTGCCGGTGGTGCTGACCCCGGATGAAGTGGTTCGCATCCTCGGTTTTCTGGAAGGCGAGCATCG
TTTGTTCGCCCAGGACTCTAGCTATAGTTCTAGTGGTTGGCTACAGCTTTGTTTGTACTATCAACAGGTT
GAACTGCTGATCAACAGATCCTCTACGCGGCCGCGGTACCATAACTTCGTATAGCATACATTATACGAAG
TTATCTGGTTTAAACGTACCCGTAGTGGCTATGGCAGGGCTTGCCGCCCCGACGTTGGCTGCGAGCCCTG
GGCCTTCACCCGAACTTGGGGGTTGGGGTGGGGAAAAGGAAGAAACGCGGGCGTATTGGTCCCAATGGGG
TCTCGGTGGGGTATCGACAGAGTGCCAGCCCTGGGACCGAACCCCGCGTTTATGAACAAACGACCCAACA
CCCGTGCGTTTTATTCTGTCTTTTTATTGCCGTCATAGCGCGGGTTCCTTCCGGTATTGTCTCCTTCCGT
GTTTCAGTTAGCCTCCCCCATCTCCCGGTACCGCATGCTATGCATCAGCTGCTAGCACCATGGCTCGAGA
TCCCGGGTGATCAAGTCTTCGTCGAGTGATTGTAAATAAAATGTAATTTACAGTATAGTATTTTAATTAA
TATACAAATGATTTGATAATAATTCTTATTTAACTATAATATATTGTGTTGGGTTGAATTAAAGGTCCGT
ATACTAGTATCGATTCGCGACCTACTCCGGAATATTAATAGATCATGGAGATAATTAAAATGATAACCAT
CTCGCAAATAAATAAGTATTTTACTGTTTTCGTAACAGTTTTGTAATAAAAAAACCTATAAATATTCCGG
ATTATTCATACCGTCCCACCATCGGGCGCGGATCCCGGTCCGAAGCGCGCGGAATTCAAAGGCCTACGTC
GACGAGCTCACTAGTCGCGGCCGCTTTCGAATCTAGAGCCTGCAGTCTCGACAAGCTTGTCGAGAAGTAC
TAGAGGATCATAATCAGCCATACCACATTTGTAGAGGTTTTACTTGCTTTAAAAAACCTCCCACACCTCC
CCCTGAACCTGAAACATAAAATGAATGCAATTGTTGTTGTTAACTTGTTTATTGCAGCTTATAATGGTTA
CAAATAAAGCAATAGCATCACAAATTTCACAAATAAAGCATTTTTTTCACTGCATTCTAGTTGTGGTTTG
TCCAAACTCATCAATGTATCTTATCATGTCTGGATCTGATCACTGCTTGAGCCTAGAAGATCCGGCTGCT
AACAAAGCCCGAAAGGAAGCTGAGTTGGCTGCTGCCACCGCTGAGCAATAACTATCATAACCCCTAGGAG
ATCCGAACCAGATAAGTGAAATCTAGTTCCAAACTATTTTGTCATTTTTAATTTTCGTATTAGCTTACGA
CGCTACACCCAGTTCCCATCTATTTTGTCACTCTTCCCTAAATAATCCTTAAAAACTCCATTTCCACCCC
TCCCAGTTCCCAACTATTTTGTCCGCCCACAGCGGGGCATTTTTCTTCCTGTTATGTTTTTAATCAAACA
TCCTGCCAACTCCATGTGACAAACCGTCATCTTCGGCTACTTT
